Addgene plasmid #30987: pNG3
Depositing lab: Adam Bogdanove & Daniel Voytas. Depositing organization: University of Minnesota. Publication: Efficient design and assembly of custom TALEN and other TAL effector-based constructs for DNA targeting. Cermak T, Doyle EL, Christian M, Wang L, Zhang Y, Schmidt C, Baller JA, Somia NV, Bogdanove AJ, Voytas DF. Nucleic Acids Res. 2011 Jul;39(12):e82. doi: 10.1093/nar/gkr218 PubMed 21493687.
Backbone
  Vector backbone: pTC14
  Backbone size w/o insert (bp): 2989
Growth in bacteria
  Bacterial resistance: Tetracycline, 10 μg/mL
  Growth temperature: 37°C
  Growth strain: DH5alpha
  Growth instructions: DH5a/LB+antibiotics
  Copy number: High Copy
Gene/Insert
  Gene/Insert name: repeat NG3
  Species: Xanthamonas oryzae
  Insert size (bp): 117
  Cloning method: Restriction Enzyme; 5′ cloning site XbaI (not destroyed); 3′ cloning site XhoI (not destroyed)
  Sequencing primers: 5′ pTC14_F2 (caagcctgattgggagaaaa)
Terms and licenses: Academic/Nonprofit Terms; Industry Terms: Not Available to Industry
How to cite: pNG3 was a gift from Adam Bogdanove & Daniel Voytas (Addgene plasmid # 30987 ; http://n2t.net/addgene:30987 ; RRID:Addgene_30987)
