[The description below was written by a language model from this plasmid's Addgene catalogue record and pLannotate feature annotations shown in this document.]
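Description:
pNG3 is a small bacterial module plasmid from a Golden Gate-style kit for building custom TAL effector and TALEN constructs. It is built on the pTC14 backbone (about 3 kb) and carries a 117 bp insert, "repeat NG3", derived from Xanthomonas oryzae and cloned between XbaI and XhoI sites that both remain intact. By the naming convention of this system, the insert is a single TAL effector repeat whose repeat-variable diresidue is NG, the type generally associated with recognition of thymine. The "3" indicates the position the module is designed to occupy in an ordered repeat array. The record does not spell out these details, nor the flanking type IIS sites that would direct ordered ligation.

The plasmid is maintained in E. coli at high copy through a ColE1/pUC-type origin and is selected with tetracycline, conferred by a tetracycline efflux gene (TcR) under its native tet promoter. The automated feature table covers the full 3,112 nt depositor sequence but does not annotate the repeat insert itself. Apart from the origin and resistance cassette, it mostly lists short remnants: fragments of lacI, an RSF origin and a kanamycin resistance gene, together with a T7 promoter and rrnB T1 and T2 terminators. These fragments appear to be leftovers of backbone construction rather than functional elements, and no expression cassette for the repeat is evident.

This fits the plasmid's role as a donor of one DNA part rather than an expression vector. It is typically combined with other repeat modules to assemble arrays encoding DNA-binding domains of chosen specificity, which are then moved into TALEN or other TAL effector backbones for targeted DNA binding or genome editing.
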