Features (pLannotate 1.2.2; 10 found; start..end, strand, type, name):
      1..54      -  CDS            lacI (fragment): lac repressor; lacI; The lac repressor binds to the lac operator to inhibit transcription in E. coli. This inhibition can be relieved by adding lactose or isopropyl-β-D-thiogalactopyranoside (IPTG).
     56..180     -  rep_origin     RSF ori (fragment): Plasmids containing the RSF 1030 origin of replication can be propagated in E. coli cells that contain additional plasmids with compatible origins.
    196..224     +  promoter       tet promoter: E. coli promoter for tetracycline efflux protein gene
    272..1462    +  CDS            TcR: tetracycline efflux protein; tet; confers resistance to tetracycline
   1560..1634    +  CDS            KanR (fragment): aminoglycoside phosphotransferase; aphA-3; confers resistance to kanamycin
   1637..1655    -  promoter       T7 promoter: promoter for bacteriophage T7 RNA polymerase
   1961..2549    +  rep_origin     ori: high-copy-number ColE1/pMB1/pBR322/pUC origin of replication
   2732..2824    +  CDS            lacI (fragment): lac repressor; lacI; The lac repressor binds to the lac operator to inhibit transcription in E. coli. This inhibition can be relieved by adding lactose or isopropyl-β-D-thiogalactopyranoside (IPTG).
   2879..2906    -  terminator     rrnB T2 terminator: transcription terminator T2 from the E. coli rrnB gene
   3038..3081    +  terminator     rrnB T1 terminator: Escherichia coli rrnB; transcription terminator T1 from the E. coli rrnB gene
>Addgene plasmid #30987 | pNG3 | depositor full sequence | sequence record 14247 | Author sequence
CTGCATTAATGAATCGGCCAACGCGCGGGGAGAGGCGGTTTGCGTATTGGGCGCTCTTCCGCTTCCTCGC
TCACTGACTCGCTGCGCTCGGTCGTTCGGCTGCGGCGAGCGGTATCAGCTCACTCAAAGGCGGTAATACG
GTTATCCACAGAATCAGGGGATAACGCAGGAAAGAACATGAATTAATTCTCATGTTTGACAGCTTATCAT
CGATTAGCTTTAATGCGGTAGTTTATCACAGTTAAATTGCTAACGCAGTCAGGCACCGTGTATGAAATCT
AACAATGCGCTCATCGTCATCCTCGGCACCGTCACCCTGGATGCTGTAGGCATAGGCTTGGTTATGCCGG
TACTGCCGGGCCTCTTGCGGGATATCGTCCATTCCGACAGCATCGCCAGTCACTATGGCGTGCTGCTAGC
GCTATATGCGTTGATGCAATTTCTATGCGCACCCGTTCTCGGAGCACTGTCCGACCGCTTTGGCCGCCGC
CCAGTCCTGCTCGCTTCGCTACTTGGAGCCACTATCGACTACGCGATCATGGCGACCACACCCGTCCTGT
GGATTCTCTACGCCGGACGCATCGTGGCCGGCATCACCGGCGCCACAGGTGCGGTTGCTGGCGCCTATAT
CGCCGACATCACCGATGGGGAAGATCGGGCTCGCCACTTCGGGCTCATGAGCGCTTGTTTCGGCGTGGGT
ATGGTGGCAGGCCCCGTGGCCGGGGGACTGTTGGGCGCCATCTCCTTACATGCACCATTCCTTGCGGCGG
CGGTGCTCAACGGCCTCAACCTACTACTGGGCTGCTTCCTAATGCAGGAGTCGCATAAGGGAGAGCGCCG
ACCCATGCCCTTGAGAGCCTTCAACCCAGTCAGCTCCTTCCGGTGGGCGCGGGGCATGACTATCGTCGCC
GCACTTATGACTGTCTTCTTTATCATGCAACTCGTAGGACAGGTGCCGGCAGCGCTCTGGGTCATTTTCG
GCGAGGACCGCTTTCGCTGGAGCGCGACGATGATCGGCCTGTCGCTTGCGGTATTCGGAATCTTGCACGC
CCTCGCTCAAGCCTTCGTCACTGGTCCCGCCACCAAACGTTTCGGCGAGAAGCAGGCCATTATCGCCGGC
ATGGCGGCCGACGCGCTGGGCTACGTCTTGCTGGCGTTCGCGACGCGAGGCTGGATGGCCTTCCCCATTA
TGATTCTTCTCGCTTCCGGCGGCATCGGGATGCCCGCGTTGCAGGCCATGCTGTCCAGGCAGGTAGATGA
CGACCATCAGGGACAGCTTCAAGGATCGCTCGCGGCTCTTACCAGCCTAACTTCGATCATTGGACCGCTG
ATCGTCACGGCGATTTATGCCGCCTCGGCGAGCACATGGAACGGGTTGGCATGGATTGTAGGCGCCGCCC
TATACCTTGTCTGCCTCCCCGCGTTGCGTCGCGGTGCATGGAGCCGGGCCACCTCGACCTGAATGGAAGC
CGGCGGCACCTCGCTAACGGATTCACCACTCCAAGAATTGGAGCCAATCAATTCTTGCGGAGAACTGTGA
ATGCGCAAACCAACCCTTGATCGGGGAAGAACAGTATGTCGAGCTATTTTTTGACTTACTGGGGATCAAG
CCTGATTGGGAGAAAATAAAATATCCCCTATAGTGAGTCGTATTACATGGTCATAGCTGTTTCCTGGCAG
CTCTGGCCCGTGTCTCAAAATCTCTGATGTTACATTGCACAAGATAAAAATATATCATCATGCCTCCTCT
AGAGGTCTCAGGACCATGGCCTGACCCCGGACCAAGTGGTGGCTATCGCCAGCAACGGTGGCGGCAAGCA
AGCGCTCGAAACGGTGCAGCGGCTGTTGCCGGTGCTGTGCCAGGGAGACCCTCGAGCCACCCATGACCAA
AATCCCTTAACGTGAGTTACGCGTCGTTCCACTGAGCGTCAGACCCCGTAGAAAAGATCAAAGGATCTTC
TTGAGATCCTTTTTTTCTGCGCGTAATCTGCTGCTTGCAAACAAAAAAACCACCGCTACCAGCGGTGGTT
TGTTTGCCGGATCAAGAGCTACCAACTCTTTTTCCGAAGGTAACTGGCTTCAGCAGAGCGCAGATACCAA
ATACTGTTCTTCTAGTGTAGCCGTAGTTAGGCCACCACTTCAAGAACTCTGTAGCACCGCCTACATACCT
CGCTCTGCTAATCCTGTTACCAGTGGCTGCTGCCAGTGGCGATAAGTCGTGTCTTACCGGGTTGGACTCA
AGACGATAGTTACCGGATAAGGCGCAGCGGTCGGGCTGAACGGGGGGTTCGTGCACACAGCCCAGCTTGG
AGCGAACGACCTACACCGAACTGAGATACCTACAGCGTGAGCTATGAGAAAGCGCCACGCTTCCCGAAGG
GAGAAAGGCGGACAGGTATCCGGTAAGCGGCAGGGTCGGAACAGGAGAGCGCACGAGGGAGCTTCCAGGG
GGAAACGCCTGGTATCTTTATAGTCCTGTCGGGTTTCGCCACCTCTGACTTGAGCGTCGATTTTTGTGAT
GCTCGTCAGGGGGGCGGAGCCTATGGAAAAACGCCAGCAACGCGGCCTTTTTACGGTTCCTGGCCTTTTG
CTGGCCTTTTGCTCACATGTTCTTTCCTGCGTTATCCCCTGATTCTGTGGATAACCGTATTACCGCCTTT
GAGTGAGCTGATACCGCTCGCCGCAGCCGAACGACCGAGCGCAGCGAGTCAGTGAGCGAGGAAGCGGAAG
AGCGCCCAATACGCAAACCGCCTCTCCCCGCGCGTTGGCCGATTCATTAATGCAGCTGGCACGACAGGTT
TCCCGACTGGAAAGCGGGCAGTGAGCGCAACGCAATTAATACGCGTACCGCTAGCCAGGAAGAGTTTGTA
GAAACGCAAAAAGGCCATCCGTCAGGATGGCCTTCTGCTTAGTTTGATGCCTGGCAGTTTATGGCGGGCG
TCCTGCCCGCCACCCTCCGGGCCGTTGCTTCACAACGTTCAAATCCGCTCCCGGCGGATTTGTCCTACTC
AGGAGAGCGTTCACCGACAAACAACAGATAAAACGAAAGGCCCAGTCTTCCGACTGAGCCTTTCGTTTTA
TTTGATGCCTGGCAGTTCCCTACTCTCGCGTT
