>Addgene plasmid #30987 | pNG3 | addgene partial sequence | sequence record 35597 | 30987 with pTC14_F2 (caagcctgattgggagaaaa)
TATTACATGGTCATAGCTGTTTCCTGGCAGCTCTGGCCCGTGTCTCAAAATCTCTGATGTTACATTGCAC
AAGATAAAAATATATCATCATGCCTCCTCTAGAGGTCTCAGGACCATGGCCTGACCCCGGACCAAGTGGT
GGCTATCGCCAGCAACGGTGGCGGCAAGCAAGCGCTCGAAACGGTGCAGCGGCTGTTGCCGGTGCTGTGC
CAGGGAGACCCTCGAGCCACCCATGACCAAAATCCCTTAACGTGAGTTACGCGTCGTTCCACTGAGCGTC
AGACCCCGTAGAAAAGATCAAAGGATCTTCTTGAGATCCTTTTTTTCTGCGCGTAATCTGCTGCTTGCAA
ACAAAAAAACCACCGCTACCAGCGGTGGTTTGTTTGCCGGATCAAGAGCTACCAACTCTTTTTCCGAAGG
TAACTGGCTTCAGCAGAGCGCAGATACCAAATACTGTTCTTCTAGTGTAGCCGTAGTTAGGCCACCACTT
CAAGAACTCTGTAGCACCGCCTACATACCTCGCTCTGCTAATCCTGTTACCAGTGGCTGCTGCCAGTGGC
GATAAGTCGTGTCTTACCGGGTTGGACTCAAGACGATAGTTACCGGATAAGGCGCAGCGGTCGGGCTGAA
CGGGGGGTTCGTGCACACAGCCCAGCTTGGAGCGAACGACCTACACCGAACTGAGATACCTACAGCGTGA
GCTATGAGAAAGCGCCACGCTTCCCGAAGGGAGAAAGGCGGACAGGTATCCGGTAAGCGGCAGGGTCGGA
ACAGGAGAGCGCACGAGGGAGCTTCCAGGGGGAAACGCCTGGTATCTTTATAGTCCTGTCGG
